Addgene plasmid #29178: pEMS1377
Purpose: Pleiades (Ple) MiniPromoter expression pattern described in Portales-Casamar et al., PNAS, 2010 (PMID: 20807748).
Depositing lab: Elizabeth Simpson. Depositing organization: University of British Columbia. Publication: A regulatory toolbox of MiniPromoters to drive selective expression in the brain. Portales-Casamar E, Swanson DJ, Liu L, de Leeuw CN, Banks KG, Ho Sui SJ, Fulton DL, Ali J, Amirabbasi M, Arenillas DJ, Babyak N, Black SF, Bonaguro RJ, Brauer E, Candido TR, Castellarin M, Chen J, Chen Y, Cheng JC, Chopra V, Docking TR, Dreolini L, D'Souza CA, Flynn EK, Glenn R, Hatakka K, Hearty TG, Imanian B, Jiang S, Khorasan-zadeh S, Komljenovic I, Laprise S, Liao NY, Lim JS, Lithwick S, Liu F, Liu J, Lu M, McConechy M, McLeod AJ, Milisavljevic M, Mis J, O'Connor K, Palma B, Palmquist DL, Schmouth JF, Swanson MI, Tam B, Ticoll A, Turner JL, Varhol R, Vermeulen J, Watkins RF, Wilson G, Wong BK, Wong SH, Wong TY, Yang GS, Ypsilanti AR, Jones SJ, Holt RA, Goldowitz D, Wasserman WW, Simpson EM. Proc Natl Acad Sci U S A. 2010 Sep 21. 107(38):16589-94. 10.1073/pnas.1009158107 PubMed 20807748.
Backbone
  Vector backbone: pEMS1306
  Backbone size w/o insert (bp): 16454
  Vector type: Pleiades Promoter Project [sic, Pleaides Plieades]
Growth in bacteria
  Bacterial resistance: Ampicillin, 100 μg/mL
  Growth temperature: 37°C
  Growth strain: DH5alpha
  Growth instructions: DH10B
  Copy number: High Copy
Gene/Insert
  Gene/Insert name: Ple90 (alt names: GFAP; Glial fibrillary acidic protein, astrocyte)
  Species: H. sapiens (human)
  Insert size (bp): 1430
  Entrez Gene: GFAP (a.k.a. ALXDRD)
  Tag / fusion protein: EGFP-NLS (C terminal on backbone)
  Cloning method: Restriction Enzyme; 5′ cloning site FseI (unknown if destroyed); 3′ cloning site AscI (unknown if destroyed)
  Sequencing primers: 5′ Unknown
Terms and licenses: Academic/Nonprofit Terms; Industry Terms: Not Available to Industry
How to cite: pEMS1377 was a gift from Elizabeth Simpson (Addgene plasmid # 29178 ; http://n2t.net/addgene:29178 ; RRID:Addgene_29178)
