[The description below was written by a language model from this plasmid's Addgene catalogue record.]
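Description:
pEMS1377 is a Pleiades Promoter Project plasmid built on the large pEMS1306 backbone (about 16.5 kb without insert). It carries Ple90, a 1,430 bp human MiniPromoter derived from regulatory sequence of GFAP, the gene encoding glial fibrillary acidic protein, a classic astrocyte marker. The MiniPromoter was inserted by restriction cloning between FseI and AscI sites; the record does not say whether those sites survive. It is positioned so that it drives the reporter supplied by the backbone, an EGFP fused to a nuclear localization signal. The "insert" is therefore a compact regulatory element rather than a coding sequence. EGFP-NLS is catalogued as a C-terminal tag, but it serves as the readout of promoter activity, concentrating fluorescence in the nuclei of expressing cells so that they can be identified and counted.

The plasmid is maintained in E. coli as a high-copy construct under ampicillin selection. No feature table accompanies the entry, so the origin of replication, polyadenylation signals and whatever else makes up the rest of the unusually large backbone are not documented, nor is the delivery route into mammalian cells or animals. The stated purpose is to document and make available the Ple90 expression pattern reported in the Pleiades study, which assembled a toolbox of short human MiniPromoters for selective expression in defined brain cell types and regions. Given its GFAP origin, the construct is presumably intended for astrocyte-directed reporter expression, although the record does not describe the observed pattern. Distribution is limited to academic and nonprofit users.
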