>Addgene plasmid #29178 | pEMS1377 | addgene partial sequence | sequence record 39552 | EGFP-N 5'-CGTCGCCGTCCAGCTCGACCAG-3'
CTCGCCCTTGCTCACCATGGTGGCGGAAGTTCCTATACCTTTTGAAGAATAGGAACTTCGGCGCGCCGCG
AGCAGCGGAGGTGATGCGTCTCCTCTCCAACCTGCTCTGGCTCTGCTCGCTCCTGGGATGCGAGGGCTTT
ATGAAGGAGTGGGCTAGACTGGCGATGCCCGGGTGCCCCTGGCAACACCCCCTGGCATAGCCTGAGGGGG
TGGGGTTGGGCCGCAGCCCAGCTATGGGGAGAGCTCCCCTCACCCCACTGAGGTCACTGTGCCCAGAGGC
AGAGCTTCCTGGGCACGCCAACTCCTGCATGAGGCAGGTGGTACCTGGAGCCAGACCATGGGTCTGGGGC
CCTGACCGCTGAAGCAAGAGGACCCTCTCTCTAGGAAGGTGGGTCAAGAAAGGGTTGGTTGGACCATGAT
GAATACTTACAATTATTATGCACTCTTGCCTTATCAGGACTTTAGCCCCTGGATCTGTCCCTCCAGGTCA
CCCCTTCCTTGTCTGGCCTCCCTGTGCCTCTCTCCCAGAGACCAGGCCTTGACAGCTCCACAAAGCCGTT
ACACATGAGCTGGCTGTGCTGGCTCGTCTTTATTCCTGCAGCGCCCCGTTTCCCTGGCCACCCCTCCGTC
TCCCACT
