>Addgene plasmid #29178 | pEMS1377 | addgene partial sequence | sequence record 39652 | pEMS1307-fwd 5'-ccgcacgtctaagaaaccat-3'
AAATAGGCGTATCACGAGGCCCTTTCGTCTTCAAGAATTAATTCCGATCATATTCAATAACCCTTAATGA
ATTCGAGCTCCTAGGCCGGCCGTGGTGACACACACCTGTAGTCCCAGCTATTCAGGAGGCTGAGGTGAGG
GGATCACTTAAGGCTGGGAGGTTGAGGCTGCAGTGAGTCGTGGTTGCGCCACTGCACTCCAGCCTGGGCA
ACAGTGAGACCCTGTCTCAAAAGACAAAAAAAAAAAAAAAAAAAAGAACATATCCTGGTGTGGAGTAGGG
GACGCTGCTCTGACAGAGGCTCGGGGGCCTGAGCTGGCTCTGTGAGCTGGGGAGGAGGCAGACAGCCAGG
CCTTGTCTGCAAGCAGACCTGGCAGCATTGGGCTGGCCGCCCCCCAGGGCCTCCTCTTCATGCCCAGTGA
ATGACTCACCTTGGCACCGACACAATGTTCGGGGTGGGCACAGTGCCTGCTTCCCGCCGCACCCCAGCCC
CCCTCAAATGCCTTCCGAGAAGCCCATTGAGCAGGGGGCTTGCATTGCACCCCAGCCTGACAGCCTGGCA
TCTTGGGATAAAA
